>Addgene plasmid #60421 | pcDNA3-CaMPARI | depositor full sequence | sequence record 97763 | pcDNA3-CaMPARI sequence 6684 bps
GACGGATCGGGAGATCTCCCGATCCCCTATGGTCGACTCTCAGTACAATCTGCTCTGATGCCGCATAGTT
AAGCCAGTATCTGCTCCCTGCTTGTGTGTTGGAGGTCGCTGAGTAGTGCGCGAGCAAAATTTAAGCTACA
ACAAGGCAAGGCTTGACCGACAATTGCATGAAGAATCTGCTTAGGGTTAGGCGTTTTGCGCTGCTTCGCG
ATGTACGGGCCAGATATACGCGTTGACATTGATTATTGACTAGTTATTAATAGTAATCAATTACGGGGTC
ATTAGTTCATAGCCCATATATGGAGTTCCGCGTTACATAACTTACGGTAAATGGCCCGCCTGGCTGACCG
CCCAACGACCCCCGCCCATTGACGTCAATAATGACGTATGTTCCCATAGTAACGCCAATAGGGACTTTCC
ATTGACGTCAATGGGTGGACTATTTACGGTAAACTGCCCACTTGGCAGTACATCAAGTGTATCATATGCC
AAGTACGCCCCCTATTGACGTCAATGACGGTAAATGGCCCGCCTGGCATTATGCCCAGTACATGACCTTA
TGGGACTTTCCTACTTGGCAGTACATCTACGTATTAGTCATCGCTATTACCATGGTGATGCGGTTTTGGC
AGTACATCAATGGGCGTGGATAGCGGTTTGACTCACGGGGATTTCCAAGTCTCCACCCCATTGACGTCAA
TGGGAGTTTGTTTTGGCACCAAAATCAACGGGACTTTCCAAAATGTCGTAACAACTCCGCCCCATTGACG
CAAATGGGCGGTAGGCGTGTACGGTGGGAGGTCTATATAAGCAGAGCTCTCTGGCTAACTAGAGAACCCA
CTGCTTACTGGCTTATCGAAATTAATACGACTCACTATAGGGAGACCCAAGCTTGCCACCATGCTGCAGA
ACGAGCTTGCTCTTAAGTTGGCTGGACTTGATATTAACAAGACTGGAGGTTCTCATCATCACCACCACCA
TGGATCCGACCAACTGACTGAAGAGCAGATCGCAGAATTTAAAGAGGCTTTCTCCCTATTTGACAAGGAC
GGGGATGGGACAATAACAACCAAGGAGCTGGGGACGGTGATGCGGTCTCTGGGGCAGAACCCCACAGAAG
CAGAGCTGCAGGACATGATCAATGAAGTAGATGCCGACGGTGACGGCACAATCGACTTCCCTGAGTTCCT
GACAATGATGGCAAGAAAAATGAAAGACACAGACAGTGAAGAAGAAATTAGAGAAGCGTTCCGTGTGTTT
GATAAGGATGGCAATGGCTACATCAGTGCAGCAGAGCTTCGCCACGTGATGACAAACCTTGGAGAGAAGT
TAACAGATGAAGAGGTTGATGAAATGATCAGGGAAGCAGACATCGATGGGGATGGTCAGGTAAACTACGA
AGAGTTTGTACAAATGATGACAGCGAAGCTCGAGTGCGAGAAAATCTATGTGCGTGATGGAGTGCTGACG
GGTGATATTCATATGATCTTGTTGCTTGAAGGAAATGCCCATTACCGATGTGACTTCAGAACTACTTACA
AAGCTAAGGAGAAGGGTGTCAAGTTACCAGGCGTGCACTTTGTGGACCACTGCATTGAGATTTTAAGCCA
TGACAAAGATTACAACAAGGTTAAGCTGTATGAGTATGCTGTTGCTCATTCTGGATTGCCTGACAATGCC
AGACGAGGCGGTACCGGCGGATCCATGGTGAGTGCGATTAAGCCAGACATGAAGATCAAACTCCGTATGG
AAGGCAACGTAAACGGGCACCACTTTGTGATCGACGGAGATGGTACAGGCAAGCCTTATGAGGGAAAACA
GACCATGGATCTTGAAGTCAAAGAGGGCGGACCTCTGCCTTTTGCCTTTGATATCCTGACCACTGCATTC
CATTACGGCAACAGGGTATTCGTGAAATATCCAGACAACATACAAGACTATTTTAAGCAGTCGTTTCCTA
AGGGGTATTCGTGGGAACGAAGCATGACTTTCGAAGACGGGGGCATTTGCTATGCCAGAAACGACATAAC
AATGGAAGGGGACACTTTCTATAATAAAGTTCGATTTTATGGTACCAACTTTCCCGCCAATGGTCCAGTT
ATGCAGAAGAAGACGCTGAAATGGATGCCGAGCTGGACGCGTTCATCACGTCGTAAGTGGAATAAGACAG
GTCACGCAGTCAGAGCTATAGGTCGGCTGAGCTCATAACTCGAGCATGCATCTAGAGGGCCCTATTCTAT
AGTGTCACCTAAATGCTAGAGCTCGCTGATCAGCCTCGACTGTGCCTTCTAGTTGCCAGCCATCTGTTGT
TTGCCCCTCCCCCGTGCCTTCCTTGACCCTGGAAGGTGCCACTCCCACTGTCCTTTCCTAATAAAATGAG
GAAATTGCATCGCATTGTCTGAGTAGGTGTCATTCTATTCTGGGGGGTGGGGTGGGGCAGGACAGCAAGG
GGGAGGATTGGGAAGACAATAGCAGGCATGCTGGGGATGCGGTGGGCTCTATGGCTTCTGAGGCGGAAAG
AACCAGCTGGGGCTCTAGGGGGTATCCCC
[124 nt withheld, positions 2550-2673]
C
[32 nt withheld, positions 2675-2706]
CA
[57 nt withheld, positions 2709-2765]
A
[49 nt withheld, positions 2767-2815]
CCTTTGACGTTGGAGTCCACGTTCTTT
[37 nt withheld, positions 2843-2879]
ACCCTATCTCGGTCTATTCTTTTGATTTATAAGGGATTTTGGGGATTTCGGCCTATTGGTTAAAAAATGA
GCTGATTTAACAAAAATTTAACGCGAATTAATTCTGTGGAATGTGTGTCAGTTAGGGTGTGGAAAGTCCC
CAGGCTCCCCAGGCAGGCAGAAGTATGCAAAGCATGCATCTCAATTAGTCAGCAACCAGGTGTGGAAAGT
CCCCAGGCTCCCCAGCAGGCAGAAGTATGCAAAGCATGCATCTCAATTAGTCAGCAACCATAGTCCCGCC
CCTAACTCCGCCCATCCCGCCCCTAACTCCGCCCAGTTCCGCCCATTCTCCGCCCCATGGCTGACTAATT
TTTTTTATTTATGCAGAGGCCGAGGCCGCCTCTGCCTCTGAGCTATTCCAGAAGTAGTGAGGAGGCTTTT
TTGGAGGCCTAGGCTTTTGCAAAAAGCTCCCGGGAGCTTGTATATCCATTTTCGGATCTGATCAAGAGAC
AGGATGAGGATCGTTTCGCATGATTGAACAAGATGGATTGCACGCAGGTTCTCCGGCCGCTTGGGTGGAG
AGGCTATTCGGCTATGACTGGGCACAACAGACAATCGGCTGCTCTGATGCCGCCGTGTTCCGGCTGTCAG
CGCAGGGGCGCCCGGTTCTTTTTGTCAAGACCGACCTGTCCGGTGCCCTGAATGAACTGCAGGACGAGGC
AGCGCGGCTATCGTGGCTGGCCACGACGGGCGTTCCTTGCGCAGCTGTGCTCGACGTTGTCACTGAAGCG
GGAAGGGACTGGCTGCTATTGGGCGAAGTGCCGGGGCAGGATCTCCTGTCATCTCACCTTGCTCCTGCCG
AGAAAGTATCCATCATGGCTGATGCAATGCGGCGGCTGCATACGCTTGATCCGGCTACCTGCCCATTCGA
CCACCAAGCGAAACATCGCATCGAGCGAGCACGTACTCGGATGGAAGCCGGTCTTGTCGATCAGGATGAT
CTGGACGAAGAGCATCAGGGGCTCGCGCCAGCCGAACTGTTCGCCAGGCTCAAGGCGCGCATGCCCGACG
GCGAGGATCTCGTCGTGACCCATGGCGATGCCTGCTTGCCGAATATCATGGTGGAAAATGGCCGCTTTTC
TGGATTCATCGACTGTGGCCGGCTGGGTGTGGCGGACCGCTATCAGGACATAGCGTTGGCTACCCGTGAT
ATTGCTGAAGAGCTTGGCGGCGAATGGGCTGACCGCTTCCTCGTGCTTTACGGTATCGCCGCTCCCGATT
CGCAGCGCATCGCCTTCTATCGCCTTCTTGACGAGTTCTTCTGAGCGGGACTCTGGGGTTCGAAATGACC
GACCAAGCGACGCCCAACCTGCCATCACGAGATTTCGATTCCACCGCCGCCTTCTATGAAAGGTTGGGCT
TCGGAATCGTTTTCCGGGACGCCGGCTGGATGATCCTCCAGCGCGGGGATCTCATGCTGGAGTTCTTCGC
CCACCCCAACTTGTTTATTGCAGCTTATAATGGTTACAAATAAAGCAATAGCATCACAAATTTCACAAAT
AAAGCATTTTTTTCACTGCATTCTAGTTGTGGTTTGTCCAAACTCATCAATGTATCTTATCATGTCTGTA
TACCGTCGACCTCTAGCTAGAGCTTGGCGTAATCATGGTCATAGCTGTTTCCTGTGTGAAATTGTTATCC
GCTCACAATTCCACACAACATACGAGCCGGAAGCATAAAGTGTAAAGCCTGGGGTGCCTAATGAGTGAGC
TAACTCACATTAATTGCGTTGCGCTCACTGCCCGCTTTCCAGTCGGGAAACCTGTCGTGCCAGCTGCATT
AATGAATCGGCCAACGCGCGGGGAGAGGCGGTTTGCGTATTGGGCGCTCTTCCGCTTCCTCGCTCACTGA
CTCGCTGCGCTCGGTCGTTCGGCTGCGGCGAGCGGTATCAGCTCACTCAAAGGCGGTAATACGGTTATCC
ACAGAATCAGGGGATAACGCAGGAAAGAACATGTGAGCAAAAGGCCAGCAAAAGGCCAGGAACCGTAAAA
AGGCCGCGTTGCTGGCGTTTTTCCATAGGCTCCGCCCCCCTGACGAGCATCACAAAAATCGACGCTCAAG
TCAGAGGTGGCGAAACCCGACAGGACTATAAAGATACCAGGCGTTTCCCCCTGGAAGCTCCCTCGTGCGC
TCTCCTGTTCCGACCCTGCCGCTTACCGGATACCTGTCCGCCTTTCTCCCTTCGGGAAGCGTGGCGCTTT
CTCAATGCTCACGCTGTAGGTATCTCAGTTCGGTGTAGGTCGTTCGCTCCAAGCTGGGCTGTGTGCACGA
ACCCCCCGTTCAGCCCGACCGCTGCGCCTTATCCGGTAACTATCGTCTTGAGTCCAACCCGGTAAGACAC
GACTTATCGCCACTGGCAGCAGCCACTGGTAACAGGATTAGCAGAGCGAGGTATGTAGGCGGTGCTACAG
AGTTCTTGAAGTGGTGGCCTAACTACGGCTACACTAGAAGGACAGTATTTGGTATCTGCGCTCTGCTGAA
GCCAGTTACCTTCGGAAAAAGAGTTGGTAGCTCTTGATCCGGCAAACAAACCACCGCTGGTAGCGGTGGT
TTTTTTGTTTGCAAGCAGCAGATTACGCGCAGAAAAAAAGGATCTCAAGAAGATCCTTTGATCTTTTCTA
CGGGGTCTGACGCTCAGTGGAACGAAAACTCACGTTAAGGGATTTTGGTCATGAGATTATCAAAAAGGAT
CTTCACCTAGATCCTTTTAAATTAAAAATGAAGTTTTAAATCAATCTAAAGTATATATGAGTAAACTTGG
TCTGACAGTTACCAATGCTTAATCAGTGAGGCACCTATCTCAGCGATCTGTCTATTTCGTTCATCCATAG
TTGCCTGACTCCCCGTCGTGTAGATAACTACGATACGGGAGGGCTTACCATCTGGCCCCAGTGCTGCAAT
GATACCGCGAGACCCACGCTCACCGGCTCCAGATTTATCAGCAATAAACCAGCCAGCCGGAAGGGCCGAG
CGCAGAAGTGGTCCTGCAACTTTATCCGCCTCCATCCAGTCTATTAATTGTTGCCGGGAAGCTAGAGTAA
GTAGTTCGCCAGTTAATAGTTTGCGCAACGTTGTTGCCATTGCTACAGGCATCGTGGTGTCACGCTCGTC
GTTTGGTATGGCTTCATTCAGCTCCGGTTCCCAACGATCAAGGCGAGTTACATGATCCCCCATGTTGTGC
AAAAAAGCGGTTAGCTCCTTCGGTCCTCCGATCGTTGTCAGAAGTAAGTTGGCCGCAGTGTTATCACTCA
TGGTTATGGCAGCACTGCATAATTCTCTTACTGTCATGCCATCCGTAAGATGCTTTTCTGTGACTGGTGA
GTACTCAACCAAGTCATTCTGAGAATAGTGTATGCGGCGACCGAGTTGCTCTTGCCCGGCGTCAATACGG
GATAATACCGCGCCACATAGCAGAACTTTAAAAGTGCTCATCATTGGAAAACGTTCTTCGGGGCGAAAAC
TCTCAAGGATCTTACCGCTGTTGAGATCCAGTTCGATGTAACCCACTCGTGCACCCAACTGATCTTCAGC
ATCTTTTACTTTCACCAGCGTTTCTGGGTGAGCAAAAACAGGAAGGCAAAATGCCGCAAAAAAGGGAATA
AGGGCGACACGGAAATGTTGAATACTCATACTCTTCCTTTTTCAATATTATTGAAGCATTTATCAGGGTT
ATTGTCTCATGAGCGGATACATATTTGAATGTATTTAGAAAAATAAACAAATAGGGGTTCCGCGCACATT
TCCCCGAAAAGTGCCACCTGACGTC
Features (pLannotate 1.2.2; 24 found; start..end, strand, type, name):
     36..80      -  misc_feature   bom (fragment): basis of mobility region from pBR322
    235..614     +  enhancer       CMV enhancer: human cytomegalovirus immediate early enhancer
    615..818     +  promoter       CMV promoter: human cytomegalovirus (CMV) immediate early promoter
    814..847     +  LTR            5' LTR (truncated) (fragment): truncated 5' long terminal repeat (LTR) from HIV-1
    863..881     +  promoter       T7 promoter: promoter for bacteriophage T7 RNA polymerase
    988..1428    +  CDS            calmodulin: calcium-binding protein
   1411..1686    +  CDS            mEos2 (fragment): mEos2 is a photoconvertible green/yellow fluorescent protein published in 2009, derived from Lobophyllia hemprichii. It has moderate acid sensitivity.
   1711..2133    +  CDS            scleFP1: scleFP1 is a fluorescent protein published in 2009, derived from Scleractinia sp. Lizard Island 38.
   2149..2205    +  CDS            calmodulin-binding peptide: calmodulin-binding peptide from avian smooth muscle myosin light chain kinase
   2236..2254    -  promoter       SP6 promoter: promoter for bacteriophage SP6 RNA polymerase
   2280..2504    +  polyA_signal   bGH poly(A) signal: bovine growth hormone polyadenylation signal
   2508..2529    +  promoter       SV40 promoter (fragment): SV40 enhancer and early promoter
   2550..2978    +  rep_origin     f1 ori (sequence partly withheld): f1 bacteriophage origin of replication; arrow indicates direction of (+) strand synthesis
   2992..3322    +  promoter       SV40 promoter: SV40 enhancer and early promoter
   3389..4180    +  CDS            neo: KKA2_KLEPN - Also known as kan, nptII. Experimental evidence at protein level: Swiss-Prot protein existence level 1. Resistance to kanamycin, neomycin, paromomycin, ribostamycin, butirosin and gentamicin B. From Klebsiella pneumoniae.
   4204..4362    +  CDS            ble (fragment): BLE_KLEPN - Experimental evidence at protein level: Swiss-Prot protein existence level 1. Binding protein with a strong affinity to the bleomycin family of antibiotics. Binds to CL990; an antimitotic-antibiotic compound. From Klebsiella pneumoniae.
   4357..4478    +  polyA_signal   SV40 poly(A) signal: SV40 polyadenylation signal
   4551..4567    -  protein_bind   lac operator: The lac repressor binds to the lac operator to inhibit transcription in E. coli. This inhibition can be relieved by adding lactose or isopropyl-β-D-thiogalactopyranoside (IPTG). lac repressor encoded by lacI
   4575..4605    -  promoter       lac promoter: promoter for the E. coli lac operon
   4620..4641    -  protein_bind   CAP binding site: CAP binding activates transcription in the presence of cAMP. E. coli catabolite activator protein
   4654..4746    -  CDS            lacI (fragment): lac repressor; lacI; The lac repressor binds to the lac operator to inhibit transcription in E. coli. This inhibition can be relieved by adding lactose or isopropyl-β-D-thiogalactopyranoside (IPTG).
   4929..5517    -  rep_origin     ori: high-copy-number ColE1/pMB1/pBR322/pUC origin of replication
   5688..6548    -  CDS            AmpR: β-lactamase; bla; confers resistance to ampicillin, carbenicillin, and related antibiotics
   6549..6653    -  promoter       AmpR promoter: bla
