[The description below was written by a language model from this plasmid's Addgene catalogue record and pLannotate feature annotations shown in this document.]
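Description:
pcDNA3-CaMPARI is a 6,684 bp mammalian expression plasmid built on the pcDNA3 backbone. It carries a synthetic 1,308 bp insert encoding CaMPARI, a photoconvertible fluorescent protein-based calcium integrator. It is maintained in E. coli as a high-copy plasmid through a ColE1/pUC-type origin and the AmpR β-lactamase gene with its own promoter, and an f1 origin is also present. For selection in mammalian cells, a neomycin phosphotransferase gene driven by the SV40 enhancer/early promoter and terminated by an SV40 poly(A) signal confers G418 resistance. Small annotated fragments (bom, a short HIV-1 LTR-like match, ble, lacI, and the lac promoter/operator) appear to be backbone remnants or partial similarity hits rather than functional parts of the design.

The CaMPARI coding sequence sits downstream of the human CMV immediate-early enhancer and promoter and is followed by the bovine growth hormone polyadenylation signal. T7 and SP6 phage promoters flank the insert, as is standard for pcDNA3. The automated annotation resolves the open reading frame into a calmodulin domain, two segments matching Eos-family coral fluorescent proteins (mEos2 and a related scleractinian protein), and a calmodulin-binding peptide from smooth muscle myosin light chain kinase. This layout suggests a sensor in which calcium-dependent interaction between calmodulin and its target peptide is coupled to the photoconvertible fluorescent domain. The catalogue also records an N-terminal nuclear export signal, which would keep the protein out of the nucleus, although it is not annotated separately in the feature table. The plasmid is intended for expressing CaMPARI in mammalian cells, and the associated publication concerns labelling of active neural circuits.
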