Addgene plasmid #60421: pcDNA3-CaMPARI
Purpose: Expresses CaMPARI in mammalian cells, a photoconvertible fluorescent protein-based calcium integrator
Depositing lab: Loren Looger & Eric Schreiter. Depositing organization: HHMI, Janelia Research Campus. Publication: Neural circuits. Labeling of active neural circuits in vivo with designed calcium integrators. Fosque BF, Sun Y, Dana H, Yang CT, Ohyama T, Tadross MR, Patel R, Zlatic M, Kim DS, Ahrens MB, Jayaraman V, Looger LL, Schreiter ER. Science. 2015 Feb 13;347(6223):755-60. doi: 10.1126/science.1260922. PubMed 25678659.
Backbone
  Vector backbone: pcDNA3
  Backbone manufacturer: Life Technologies
  Backbone size w/o insert (bp): 5376
  Total vector size (bp): 6684
  Vector type: Mammalian Expression
  Selectable markers: Neomycin (select with G418)
Growth in bacteria
  Bacterial resistance: Ampicillin, 100 μg/mL
  Growth temperature: 37°C
  Growth strain: DH5alpha
  Copy number: High Copy
Gene/Insert
  Gene/Insert name: CaMPARI
  Species: Synthetic
  Insert size (bp): 1308
  Promoter: CMV
  Tag / fusion protein: Nuclear Export Signal (N terminal on insert)
  Cloning method: Gibson Cloning
  Sequencing primers: 5′ GAGGTCTATATAAGCAGAGC; 3′ AGATGGCTGGCAACTAGAAG
Resource information
  A portion of this plasmid was derived from a plasmid made by: Dr. Eric Schreiter created this plasmid.
Terms and licenses: Academic/Nonprofit Terms; Industry Terms: Not Available to Industry
How to cite: pcDNA3-CaMPARI was a gift from Loren Looger & Eric Schreiter (Addgene plasmid # 60421 ; http://n2t.net/addgene:60421 ; RRID:Addgene_60421)
