>Addgene plasmid #60421 | pcDNA3-CaMPARI | addgene partial sequence | sequence record 99608 | T7 5'-TAATACGACTCACTATAGGG-3'
ACGAGCTTGCTCTTAAGTTGGCTGGACTTGATATTAACAAGACTGGAGGTTCTCATCATCACCACCACCA
TGGATCCGACCAACTGACTGAAGAGCAGATCGCAGAATTTAAAGAGGCTTTCTCCCTATTTGACAAGGAC
GGGGATGGGACAATAACAACCAAGGAGCTGGGGACGGTGATGCGGTCTCTGGGGCAGAACCCCACAGAAG
CAGAGCTGCAGGACATGATCAATGAAGTAGATGCCGACGGTGACGGCACAATCGACTTCCCTGAGTTCCT
GACAATGATGGCAAGAAAAATGAAAGACACAGACAGTGAAGAAGAAATTAGAGAAGCGTTCCGTGTGTTT
GATAAGGATGGCAATGGCTACATCAGTGCAGCAGAGCTTCGCCACGTGATGACAAACCTTGGAGAGAAGT
TAACAGATGAAGAGGTTGATGAAATGATCAGGGAAGCAGACATCGATGGGGATGGTCAGGTAAACTACGA
AGAGTTTGTACAAATGATGACAGCGAAGCTCGAGTGCGAGAAAATCTATGTGCGTGATGGAGTGCTGACG
GGTGATATTCATATGATCTTGTTGCTTGAAGGAAATGCCCATTACCGATGTGACTTCAGAACTACTTACA
AAGCTAAGGAGAAGGGTGTCAAGTTACCAGGCGTGCACTTTGTGGACCACTGCATTGAGATTTTAAGCCA
TGACAAAGATTACAACAAGGTTAAGCTGTATGAGTATGCTGTTGCTCATTCTGGATTGCCTGACAATGCC
AGACGAGGCGGTACCGGCGGATCCATGGTGAGTGCGATTAAGCCAGACATGAAGATCAAACTCCGTATGG
AAGGCAACGTAAACGGGCACCACTTTGTGATCGACGGAGATGGTACAGGCAAGCCTTATGAGGGAAAACA
GACCATGGATCTTGAAGTCAAAGAGGGCGGACCTCTGCCTTTTGCCTTTGATATCCTGACCACTGCATTC
CATTACGGCAACAGGGTATTC
