>Addgene plasmid #60421 | pcDNA3-CaMPARI | addgene partial sequence | sequence record 99609 | BGH-rev 5'-TAGAAGGCACAGTCGAGG-3'
GATAAGGATGGCAATGGCTACATCAGTGCAGCAGAGCTTCGCCACGTGATGACAAACCTTGGAGAGAAGT
TAACAGATGAAGAGGTTGATGAAATGATCAGGGAAGCAGACATCGATGGGGATGGTCAGGTAAACTACGA
AGAGTTTGTACAAATGATGACAGCGAAGCTCGAGTGCGAGAAAATCTATGTGCGTGATGGAGTGCTGACG
GGTGATATTCATATGATCTTGTTGCTTGAAGGAAATGCCCATTACCGATGTGACTTCAGAACTACTTACA
AAGCTAAGGAGAAGGGTGTCAAGTTACCAGGCGTGCACTTTGTGGACCACTGCATTGAGATTTTAAGCCA
TGACAAAGATTACAACAAGGTTAAGCTGTATGAGTATGCTGTTGCTCATTCTGGATTGCCTGACAATGCC
AGACGAGGCGGTACCGGCGGATCCATGGTGAGTGCGATTAAGCCAGACATGAAGATCAAACTCCGTATGG
AAGGCAACGTAAACGGGCACCACTTTGTGATCGACGGAGATGGTACAGGCAAGCCTTATGAGGGAAAACA
GACCATGGATCTTGAAGTCAAAGAGGGCGGACCTCTGCCTTTTGCCTTTGATATCCTGACCACTGCATTC
CATTACGGCAACAGGGTATTCGTGAAATATCCAGACAACATACAAGACTATTTTAAGCAGTCGTTTCCTA
AGGGGTATTCGTGGGAACGAAGCATGACTTTCGAAGACGGGGGCATTTGCTATGCCAGAAACGACATAAC
AATGGAAGGGGACACTTTCTATAATAAAGTTCGATTTTATGGTACCAACTTTCCCGCCAATGGTCCAGTT
ATGCAGAAGAAGACGCTGAAATGGATGCCGAGCTGGACGCGTTCATCACGTCGTAAGTGGAATAAGACAG
GTCACGCAGTCAGAGCTATAGGTCGGCTGAGCTCATAACTCGAGCATGCATCTAGAGGGCCCTATTCTAT
AG
