>Addgene plasmid #60421 | pcDNA3-CaMPARI | addgene partial sequence | sequence record 124418 | CMV-F 5'-CGCAAATGGGCGGTAGGCGTG-3'
AGCAGAGCTCTCTGGCTAACTAGAGAACCCACTGCTTACTGGCTTATCGAAATTAATACGACTCACTATA
GGGAGACCCAAGCTTGCCACCATGCTGCAGAACGAGCTTGCTCTTAAGTTGGCTGGACTTGATATTAACA
AGACTGGAGGTTCTCATCATCACCACCACCATGGATCCGACCAACTGACTGAAGAGCAGATCGCAGAATT
TAAAGAGGCTTTCTCCCTATTTGACAAGGACGGGGATGGGACAATAACAACCAAGGAGCTGGGGACGGTG
ATGCGGTCTCTGGGGCAGAACCCCACAGAAGCAGAGCTGCAGGACATGATCAATGAAGTAGATGCCGACG
GTGACGGCACAATCGACTTCCCTGAGTTCCTGACAATGATGGCAAGAAAAATGAAAGACACAGACAGTGA
AGAAGAAATTAGAGAAGCGTTCCGTGTGTTTGATAAGGATGGCAATGGCTACATCAGTGCAGCAGAGCTT
CGCCACGTGATGACAAACCTTGGAGAGAAGTTAACAGATGAAGAGGTTGATGAAATGATCAGGGAAGCAG
ACATCGATGGGGATGGTCAGGTAAACTACGAAGAGTTTGTACAAATGATGACAGCGAAGCTCGAGTGCGA
GAAAATCTATGTGCGTGATGGAGTGCTGACGGGTGATATTCATATGATCTTGTTGCTTGAAGGAAATGCC
CATTACCGATGTGACTTCAGAACTACTTACAAAGCTAAGGAGAAGGGTGTCAAGTTACCAGGCGTGCACT
TTGTGGACCACTGCATTGAGATTTTAAGCCATGACAAAGATTACAACAAGGTTAAGCTGTATGAGTATGC
TGTTGCTCATTCTGGATTGCCTGACAATGCCAGACGAGGCGGTACCGGCGGATCCATGGTGAGTGCGATT
AAGCCAGACATGAAGATCAAACTCCGTATGGAAGGCAACGTAAACGGGCACCACTTTGTGATCGACGGA
