>Addgene plasmid #60421 | pcDNA3-CaMPARI | addgene partial sequence | sequence record 126103 | bgh_pa_d2r 5'-ACTCAGACAATGCGATGCAAtttc-3'
GTGGGAGTGGCACCTTCCAGGGTCAAGGAAGGCACGGGGGAGGGGCAAACAACAGATGGCTGGCAACTAG
AAGGCACAGTCGAGGCTGATCAGCGAGCTCTAGCATTTAGGTGACACTATAGAATAGGGCCCTCTAGATG
CATGCTCGAGTTATGAGCTCAGCCGACCTATAGCTCTGACTGCGTGACCTGTCTTATTCCACTTACGACG
TGATGAACGCGTCCAGCTCGGCATCCATTTCAGCGTCTTCTTCTGCATAACTGGACCATTGGCGGGAAAG
TTGGTACCATAAAATCGAACTTTATTATAGAAAGTGTCCCCTTCCATTGTTATGTCGTTTCTGGCATAGC
AAATGCCCCCGTCTTCGAAAGTCATGCTTCGTTCCCACGAATACCCCTTAGGAAACGACTGCTTAAAATA
GTCTTGTATGTTGTCTGGATATTTCACGAATACCCTGTTGCCGTAATGGAATGCAGTGGTCAGGATATCA
AAGGCAAAAGGCAGAGGTCCGCCCTCTTTGACTTCAAGATCCATGGTCTGTTTTCCCTCATAAGGCTTGC
CTGTACCATCTCCGTCGATCACAAAGTGGTGCCCGTTTACGTTGCCTTCCATACGGAGTTTGATCTTCAT
GTCTGGCTTAATCGCACTCACCATGGATCCGCCGGTACCGCCTCGTCTGGCATTGTCAGGCAATCCAGAA
TGAGCAACAGCATACTCATACAGCTTAACCTTGTTGTAATCTTTGTCATGGCTTAAAATCTCAATGCAGT
GGTCCACAAAGTGCACGCCTGGTAACTTGACACCCTTCTCCTTAGCTTTGTAAGTAGTTCTGAAGTCACA
TCGGTAATGGGCATTTCCTTCAAGCAACAAGATCATATGAATATCACCCGTCAGCACTCCATCACGCACA
TAGATTTTCTCGCACTCGAGCTTCGCTGTCATCATTTGTACAAACTCTTCGTAGTTTACCTGACCATCCC
CATCGATGTCTGCTTCCCTGATCATTTCATCAACCTCTTCATCTGTTAACTTCTCTCCAAGGTTTGTCAT
CACGTGGCGAAGCTCTGCTGCACTGATGTAGCCATTGCCATCCTTATCAAACACACGGAACGCTTCTCTA
ATT
