LOCUS       Exported 6683 bp ds-DNA circular SYN 12-MAY-2021
DEFINITION  Expresses CaMPARI in mammalian cells, a photoconvertible fluorescent
            protein-based calcium integrator.
ACCESSION   .
VERSION     .
KEYWORDS    pcDNA3-CaMPARI
SOURCE      synthetic DNA construct
  ORGANISM  synthetic DNA construct
REFERENCE   1 (bases 1 to 6683)
  AUTHORS   Fosque BF, Sun Y, Dana H, Yang CT, Ohyama T, Tadross MR, Patel R,
            Zlatic M, Kim DS, Ahrens MB, Jayaraman V, Looger LL, Schreiter ER
  TITLE     Neural circuits. Labeling of active neural circuits in vivo with
            designed calcium integrators.
  JOURNAL   Science. 2015 Feb 13;347(6223):755-60. doi: 10.1126/science.1260922.
  PUBMED    25678659
REFERENCE   2 (bases 1 to 6683)
  AUTHORS   .
  TITLE     Direct Submission
  JOURNAL   Exported May 12, 2021 from SnapGene Server 1.1.58
            http://www.snapgene.com
FEATURES             Location/Qualifiers
     source          1..6683
                     /organism="synthetic DNA construct"
                     /mol_type="other DNA"
     primer_bind     complement(75..94)
                     /label=pRS-marker
                     /note="pRS vectors, use to sequence yeast selectable
                     marker"
     enhancer        266..645
                     /label=CMV enhancer
                     /note="human cytomegalovirus immediate early enhancer"
     promoter        646..849
                     /label=CMV promoter
                     /note="human cytomegalovirus (CMV) immediate early
                     promoter"
     primer_bind     800..820
                     /label=CMV-F
                     /note="Human CMV immediate early promoter, forward primer"
     primer_bind     894..913
                     /label=T7
                     /note="T7 promoter, forward primer"
     promoter        894..912
                     /label=T7 promoter
                     /note="promoter for bacteriophage T7 RNA polymerase"
     CDS             995..1012
                     /codon_start=1
                     /product="6xHis affinity tag"
                     /label=6xHis
                     /translation="HHHHHH"
     CDS             1019..1459
                     /codon_start=1
                     /product="calcium-binding protein"
                     /label=calmodulin
                     /translation="DQLTEEQIAEFKEAFSLFDKDGDGTITTKELGTVMRSLGQNPTEA
                     ELQDMINEVDADGDGTIDFPEFLTMMARKMKDTDSEEEIREAFRVFDKDGNGYISAAEL
                     RHVMTNLGEKLTDEEVDEMIREADIDGDGQVNYEEFVQMMTAK"
     CDS             2180..2236
                     /codon_start=1
                     /product="calmodulin-binding peptide from avian smooth
                     muscle myosin light chain kinase"
                     /label=calmodulin-binding peptide
                     /translation="RRKWNKTGHAVRAIGRLSS"
     promoter        complement(2267..2285)
                     /label=SP6 promoter
                     /note="promoter for bacteriophage SP6 RNA polymerase"
     primer_bind     complement(2268..2285)
                     /label=SP6
                     /note="SP6 promoter, forward primer"
     primer_bind     complement(2305..2322)
                     /label=BGH-rev
                     /note="Bovine growth hormone terminator, reverse primer.
                     Also called BGH reverse"
     polyA_signal    2311..2535
                     /label=bGH poly(A) signal
                     /note="bovine growth hormone polyadenylation signal"
     rep_origin      2581..3009
                     /direction=RIGHT
                     /label=f1 ori
                     /note="f1 bacteriophage origin of replication; arrow
                     indicates direction of (+) strand synthesis"
     primer_bind     complement(2668..2687)
                     /label=F1ori-R
                     /note="F1 origin, reverse primer"
     primer_bind     2878..2899
                     /label=F1ori-F
                     /note="F1 origin, forward primer"
     primer_bind     complement(3018..3038)
                     /label=pBABE 3'
                     /note="SV40 enhancer, reverse primer for pBABE vectors"
     promoter        3023..3352
                     /label=SV40 promoter
                     /note="SV40 enhancer and early promoter"
     rep_origin      3203..3338
                     /label=SV40 ori
                     /note="SV40 origin of replication"
     primer_bind     3265..3284
                     /label=SV40pro-F
                     /note="SV40 promoter/origin, forward primer"
     CDS             3419..4213
                     /codon_start=1
                     /gene="aph(3')-II (or nptII)"
                     /product="aminoglycoside phosphotransferase from Tn5"
                     /label=NeoR/KanR
                     /note="confers resistance to neomycin, kanamycin, and G418
                     (Geneticin(R))"
                     /translation="MIEQDGLHAGSPAAWVERLFGYDWAQQTIGCSDAAVFRLSAQGRP
                     VLFVKTDLSGALNELQDEAARLSWLATTGVPCAAVLDVVTEAGRDWLLLGEVPGQDLLS
                     SHLAPAEKVSIMADAMRRLHTLDPATCPFDHQAKHRIERARTRMEAGLVDQDDLDEEHQ
                     GLAPAELFARLKARMPDGEDLVVTHGDACLPNIMVENGRFSGFIDCGRLGVADRYQDIA
                     LATRDIAEELGGEWADRFLVLYGIAAPDSQRIAFYRLLDEFF"
     primer_bind     complement(3473..3492)
                     /label=Neo-R
                     /note="Neomycin resistance gene, reverse primer"
     primer_bind     4083..4102
                     /label=Neo-F
                     /note="Neomycin resistance gene, forward primer"
     polyA_signal    4387..4508
                     /label=SV40 poly(A) signal
                     /note="SV40 polyadenylation signal"
     primer_bind     complement(4424..4443)
                     /label=SV40pA-R
                     /note="SV40 polyA, reverse primer"
     primer_bind     4478..4497
                     /label=EBV-rev
                     /note="SV40 polyA terminator, reverse primer"
     primer_bind     complement(4557..4573)
                     /label=M13 rev
                     /note="common sequencing primer, one of multiple similar
                     variants"
     primer_bind     complement(4557..4573)
                     /label=M13 Reverse
                     /note="In lacZ gene. Also called M13-rev"
     primer_bind     complement(4570..4592)
                     /label=M13/pUC Reverse
                     /note="In lacZ gene"
     protein_bind    4581..4597
                     /label=lac operator
                     /bound_moiety="lac repressor encoded by lacI"
                     /note="The lac repressor binds to the lac operator to
                     inhibit transcription in E. coli. This inhibition can be
                     relieved by adding lactose or
                     isopropyl-beta-D-thiogalactopyranoside (IPTG)."
     promoter        complement(4605..4635)
                     /label=lac promoter
                     /note="promoter for the E. coli lac operon"
     protein_bind    4650..4671
                     /label=CAP binding site
                     /bound_moiety="E. coli catabolite activator protein"
                     /note="CAP binding activates transcription in the presence
                     of cAMP."
     primer_bind     complement(4788..4805)
                     /label=L4440
                     /note="L4440 vector, forward primer"
     rep_origin      complement(4959..5547)
                     /direction=LEFT
                     /label=ori
                     /note="high-copy-number ColE1/pMB1/pBR322/pUC origin of
                     replication"
     primer_bind     complement(5039..5058)
                     /label=pBR322ori-F
                     /note="pBR322 origin, forward primer"
     CDS             complement(5718..6578)
                     /codon_start=1
                     /gene="bla"
                     /product="beta-lactamase"
                     /label=AmpR
                     /note="confers resistance to ampicillin, carbenicillin, and
                     related antibiotics"
                     /translation="MSIQHFRVALIPFFAAFCLPVFAHPETLVKVKDAEDQLGARVGYI
                     ELDLNSGKILESFRPEERFPMMSTFKVLLCGAVLSRIDAGQEQLGRRIHYSQNDLVEYS
                     PVTEKHLTDGMTVRELCSAAITMSDNTAANLLLTTIGGPKELTAFLHNMGDHVTRLDRW
                     EPELNEAIPNDERDTTMPVAMATTLRKLLTGELLTLASRQQLIDWMEADKVAGPLLRSA
                     LPAGWFIADKSGAGERGSRGIIAALGPDGKPSRIVVIYTTGSQATMDERNRQIAEIGAS
                     LIKHW"
     primer_bind     6341..6360
                     /label=Amp-R
                     /note="Ampicillin resistance gene, reverse primer"
     promoter        complement(6579..6683)
                     /gene="bla"
                     /label=AmpR promoter
ORIGIN
        1 cacatttccc cgaaaagtgc cacctgacgt cgacggatcg ggagatctcc cgatccccta
       61 tggtgcactc tcagtacaat ctgctctgat gccgcatagt taagccagta tctgctccct
      121 gcttgtgtgt tggaggtcgc tgagtagtgc gcgagcaaaa tttaagctac aacaaggcaa
      181 ggcttgaccg acaattgcat gaagaatctg cttagggtta ggcgttttgc gctgcttcgc
      241 gatgtacggg ccagatatac gcgttgacat tgattattga ctagttatta atagtaatca
      301 attacggggt cattagttca tagcccatat atggagttcc gcgttacata acttacggta
      361 aatggcccgc ctggctgacc gcccaacgac ccccgcccat tgacgtcaat aatgacgtat
      421 gttcccatag taacgccaat agggactttc cattgacgtc aatgggtgga gtatttacgg
      481 taaactgccc acttggcagt acatcaagtg tatcatatgc caagtacgcc ccctattgac
      541 gtcaatgacg gtaaatggcc cgcctggcat tatgcccagt acatgacctt atgggacttt
      601 cctacttggc agtacatcta cgtattagtc atcgctatta ccatggtgat gcggttttgg
      661 cagtacatca atgggcgtgg atagcggttt gactcacggg gatttccaag tctccacccc
      721 attgacgtca atgggagttt gttttggcac caaaatcaac gggactttcc aaaatgtcgt
      781 aacaactccg ccccattgac gcaaatgggc ggtaggcgtg tacggtggga ggtctatata
      841 agcagagctc tctggctaac tagagaaccc actgcttact ggcttatcga aattaatacg
      901 actcactata gggagaccca agcttgccac catgctgcag aacgagcttg ctcttaagtt
      961 ggctggactt gatattaaca agactggagg ttctcatcat caccaccacc atggatccga
     1021 ccaactgact gaagagcaga tcgcagaatt taaagaggct ttctccctat ttgacaagga
     1081 cggggatggg acaataacaa ccaaggagct ggggacggtg atgcggtctc tggggcagaa
     1141 ccccacagaa gcagagctgc aggacatgat caatgaagta gatgccgacg gtgacggcac
     1201 aatcgacttc cctgagttcc tgacaatgat ggcaagaaaa atgaaagaca cagacagtga
     1261 agaagaaatt agagaagcgt tccgtgtgtt tgataaggat ggcaatggct acatcagtgc
     1321 agcagagctt cgccacgtga tgacaaacct tggagagaag ttaacagatg aagaggttga
     1381 tgaaatgatc agggaagcag acatcgatgg ggatggtcag gtaaactacg aagagtttgt
     1441 acaaatgatg acagcgaagc tcgagtgcga gaaaatctat gtgcgtgatg gagtgctgac
     1501 gggtgatatt catatgatct tgttgcttga aggaaatgcc cattaccgat gtgacttcag
     1561 aactacttac aaagctaagg agaagggtgt caagttacca ggcgtgcact ttgtggacca
     1621 ctgcattgag attttaagcc atgacaaaga ttacaacaag gttaagctgt atgagtatgc
     1681 tgttgctcat tctggattgc ctgacaatgc cagacgaggc ggtaccggcg gatccatggt
     1741 gagtgcgatt aagccagaca tgaagatcaa actccgtatg gaaggcaacg taaacgggca
     1801 ccactttgtg atcgacggag atggtacagg caagccttat gagggaaaac agaccatgga
     1861 tcttgaagtc aaagagggcg gacctctgcc ttttgccttt gatatcctga ccactgcatt
     1921 ccattacggc aacagggtat tcgtgaaata tccagacaac atacaagact attttaagca
     1981 gtcgtttcct aaggggtatt cgtgggaacg aagcatgact ttcgaagacg ggggcatttg
     2041 ctatgccaga aacgacataa caatggaagg ggacactttc tataataaag ttcgatttta
     2101 tggtaccaac tttcccgcca atggtccagt tatgcagaag aagacgctga aatggatgcc
     2161 gagctggacg cgttcatcac gtcgtaagtg gaataagaca ggtcacgcag tcagagctat
     2221 aggtcggctg agctcataac tcgagcatgc atctagaggg ccctattcta tagtgtcacc
     2281 taaatgctag agctcgctga tcagcctcga ctgtgccttc tagttgccag ccatctgttg
     2341 tttgcccctc ccccgtgcct tccttgaccc tggaaggtgc cactcccact gtcctttcct
     2401 aataaaatga ggaaattgca tcgcattgtc tgagtaggtg tcattctatt ctggggggtg
     2461 gggtggggca ggacagcaag ggggaggatt gggaagacaa tagcaggcat gctggggatg
     2521 cggtgggctc tatggcttct gaggcggaaa gaaccagctg gggctctagg gggtatcccc
     2581 nnnnnnnnnn nnnnnnnnnn nnnnnnnnnn nnnnnnnnnn nnnnnnnnnn nnnnnnnnnn
     2641 nnnnnnnnnn nnnnnnnnnn nnnnnnnnnn nnnnnnnnnn nnnnnnnnnn nnnnnnnnnn
     2701 nnnncnnnnn nnnnnnnnnn nnnnnnnnnn nnnnnnnnnn nnnnnnnnnn nnnnnnnnnn
     2761 nnnnnnnnnn nnnnnnnnnn nnnnnnnnnn nnnnnnannn nnnnnnnnnn nnnnnnnnnn
     2821 nnnnnnnnnn nnnnnnnnnn nnnnnncctt tgacgttgga gtccacgttc tttaatagtg
     2881 gactcttgtt ccaaactgga acaacactca accctatctc ggtctattct tttgatttat
     2941 aagggatttt gccgatttcg gcctattggt taaaaaatga gctgatttaa caaaaattta
     3001 acgcgaatta attctgtgga atgtgtgtca gttagggtgt ggaaagtccc caggctcccc
     3061 agcaggcaga agtatgcaaa gcatgcatct caattagtca gcaaccaggt gtggaaagtc
     3121 cccaggctcc ccagcaggca gaagtatgca aagcatgcat ctcaattagt cagcaaccat
     3181 agtcccgccc ctaactccgc ccatcccgcc cctaactccg cccagttccg cccattctcc
     3241 gccccatggc tgactaattt tttttattta tgcagaggcc gaggccgcct ctgcctctga
     3301 gctattccag aagtagtgag gaggcttttt tggaggccta ggcttttgca aaaagctccc
     3361 gggagcttgt atatccattt tcggatctga tcaagagaca ggatgaggat cgtttcgcat
     3421 gattgaacaa gatggattgc acgcaggttc tccggccgct tgggtggaga ggctattcgg
     3481 ctatgactgg gcacaacaga caatcggctg ctctgatgcc gccgtgttcc ggctgtcagc
     3541 gcaggggcgc ccggttcttt ttgtcaagac cgacctgtcc ggtgccctga atgaactgca
     3601 ggacgaggca gcgcggctat cgtggctggc cacgacgggc gttccttgcg cagctgtgct
     3661 cgacgttgtc actgaagcgg gaagggactg gctgctattg ggcgaagtgc cggggcagga
     3721 tctcctgtca tctcaccttg ctcctgccga gaaagtatcc atcatggctg atgcaatgcg
     3781 gcggctgcat acgcttgatc cggctacctg cccattcgac caccaagcga aacatcgcat
     3841 cgagcgagca cgtactcgga tggaagccgg tcttgtcgat caggatgatc tggacgaaga
     3901 gcatcagggg ctcgcgccag ccgaactgtt cgccaggctc aaggcgcgca tgcccgacgg
     3961 cgaggatctc gtcgtgaccc atggcgatgc ctgcttgccg aatatcatgg tggaaaatgg
     4021 ccgcttttct ggattcatcg actgtggccg gctgggtgtg gcggaccgct atcaggacat
     4081 agcgttggct acccgtgata ttgctgaaga gcttggcggc gaatgggctg accgcttcct
     4141 cgtgctttac ggtatcgccg ctcccgattc gcagcgcatc gccttctatc gccttcttga
     4201 cgagttcttc tgagcgggac tctggggttc gaaatgaccg accaagcgac gcccaacctg
     4261 ccatcacgag atttcgattc caccgccgcc ttctatgaaa ggttgggctt cggaatcgtt
     4321 ttccgggacg ccggctggat gatcctccag cgcggggatc tcatgctgga gttcttcgcc
     4381 caccccaact tgtttattgc agcttataat ggttacaaat aaagcaatag catcacaaat
     4441 ttcacaaata aagcattttt ttcactgcat tctagttgtg gtttgtccaa actcatcaat
     4501 gtatcttatc atgtctgtat accgtcgacc tctagctaga gcttggcgta atcatggtca
     4561 tagctgtttc ctgtgtgaaa ttgttatccg ctcacaattc cacacaacat acgagccgga
     4621 agcataaagt gtaaagcctg gggtgcctaa tgagtgagct aactcacatt aattgcgttg
     4681 cgctcactgc ccgctttcca gtcgggaaac ctgtcgtgcc agctgcatta atgaatcggc
     4741 caacgcgcgg ggagaggcgg tttgcgtatt gggcgctctt ccgcttcctc gctcactgac
     4801 tcgctgcgct cggtcgttcg gctgcggcga gcggtatcag ctcactcaaa ggcggtaata
     4861 cggttatcca cagaatcagg ggataacgca ggaaagaaca tgtgagcaaa aggccagcaa
     4921 aaggccagga accgtaaaaa ggccgcgttg ctggcgtttt tccataggct ccgcccccct
     4981 gacgagcatc acaaaaatcg acgctcaagt cagaggtggc gaaacccgac aggactataa
     5041 agataccagg cgtttccccc tggaagctcc ctcgtgcgct ctcctgttcc gaccctgccg
     5101 cttaccggat acctgtccgc ctttctccct tcgggaagcg tggcgctttc tcatagctca
     5161 cgctgtaggt atctcagttc ggtgtaggtc gttcgctcca agctgggctg tgtgcacgaa
     5221 ccccccgttc agcccgaccg ctgcgcctta tccggtaact atcgtcttga gtccaacccg
     5281 gtaagacacg acttatcgcc actggcagca gccactggta acaggattag cagagcgagg
     5341 tatgtaggcg gtgctacaga gttcttgaag tggtggccta actacggcta cactagaaga
     5401 acagtatttg gtatctgcgc tctgctgaag ccagttacct tcggaaaaag agttggtagc
     5461 tcttgatccg gcaaacaaac caccgctggt agcggtggtt tttttgtttg caagcagcag
     5521 attacgcgca gaaaaaaagg atctcaagaa gatcctttga tcttttctac ggggtctgac
     5581 gctcagtgga acgaaaactc acgttaaggg attttggtca tgagattatc aaaaaggatc
     5641 ttcacctaga tccttttaaa ttaaaaatga agttttaaat caatctaaag tatatatgag
     5701 taaacttggt ctgacagtta ccaatgctta atcagtgagg cacctatctc agcgatctgt
     5761 ctatttcgtt catccatagt tgcctgactc cccgtcgtgt agataactac gatacgggag
     5821 ggcttaccat ctggccccag tgctgcaatg ataccgcgag acccacgctc accggctcca
     5881 gatttatcag caataaacca gccagccgga agggccgagc gcagaagtgg tcctgcaact
     5941 ttatccgcct ccatccagtc tattaattgt tgccgggaag ctagagtaag tagttcgcca
     6001 gttaatagtt tgcgcaacgt tgttgccatt gctacaggca tcgtggtgtc acgctcgtcg
     6061 tttggtatgg cttcattcag ctccggttcc caacgatcaa ggcgagttac atgatccccc
     6121 atgttgtgca aaaaagcggt tagctccttc ggtcctccga tcgttgtcag aagtaagttg
     6181 gccgcagtgt tatcactcat ggttatggca gcactgcata attctcttac tgtcatgcca
     6241 tccgtaagat gcttttctgt gactggtgag tactcaacca agtcattctg agaatagtgt
     6301 atgcggcgac cgagttgctc ttgcccggcg tcaatacggg ataataccgc gccacatagc
     6361 agaactttaa aagtgctcat cattggaaaa cgttcttcgg ggcgaaaact ctcaaggatc
     6421 ttaccgctgt tgagatccag ttcgatgtaa cccactcgtg cacccaactg atcttcagca
     6481 tcttttactt tcaccagcgt ttctgggtga gcaaaaacag gaaggcaaaa tgccgcaaaa
     6541 aagggaataa gggcgacacg gaaatgttga atactcatac tcttcctttt tcaatattat
     6601 tgaagcattt atcagggtta ttgtctcatg agcggataca tatttgaatg tatttagaaa
     6661 aataaacaaa taggggttcc gcg
//
